>Addgene plasmid #80270 | pcDNA5 FRT/TO Plk4 KD-mCherry | depositor full sequence | sequence record 151040 | pcDNA5 FRT/TO Plk4 KD-mCherry sequence 8717 bps
GACGGATCGGGAGATCTCCCGATCCCCTATGGTGCACTCTCAGTACAATCTGCTCTGATGCCGCATAGTT
AAGCCAGTATCTGCTCCCTGCTTGTGTGTTGGAGGTCGCTGAGTAGTGCGCGAGCAAAATTTAAGCTACA
ACAAGGCAAGGCTTGACCGACAATTGCATGAAGAATCTGCTTAGGGTTAGGCGTTTTGCGCTGCTTCGCG
ATGTACGGGCCAGATATACGCGTTGACATTGATTATTGACTAGTTATTAATAGTAATCAATTACGGGGTC
ATTAGTTCATAGCCCATATATGGAGTTCCGCGTTACATAACTTACGGTAAATGGCCCGCCTGGCTGACCG
CCCAACGACCCCCGCCCATTGACGTCAATAATGACGTATGTTCCCATAGTAACGCCAATAGGGACTTTCC
ATTGACGTCAATGGGTGGAGTATTTACGGTAAACTGCCCACTTGGCAGTACATCAAGTGTATCATATGCC
AAGTACGCCCCCTATTGACGTCAATGACGGTAAATGGCCCGCCTGGCATTATGCCCAGTACATGACCTTA
TGGGACTTTCCTACTTGGCAGTACATCTACGTATTAGTCATCGCTATTACCATGGTGATGCGGTTTTGGC
AGTACATCAATGGGCGTGGATAGCGGTTTGACTCACGGGGATTTCCAAGTCTCCACCCCATTGACGTCAA
TGGGAGTTTGTTTTGGCACCAAAATCAACGGGACTTTCCAAAATGTCGTAACAACTCCGCCCCATTGACG
CAAATGGGCGGTAGGCGTGTACGGTGGGAGGTCTATATAAGCAGAGCTCTCCCTATCAGTGATAGAGATC
TCCCTATCAGTGATAGAGATCGTCGACGAGCTCGTTTAGTGAACCGTCAGATCGCCTGGAGACGCCATCC
ACGCTGTTTTGACCTCCATAGAAGACACCGGGACCGATCCAGCCTCCGGACTCTAGCGTTTAAACTTAAG
CTTACCGGTGCCGCCACCATGGCGACCTGCATCGGGGAGAAGATCGAGGATTTTAAAGTTGGAAATCTGC
TTGGTAAAGGATCATTTGCTGGTGTCTACAGAGCTGAGTCCATTCACACTGGTTTGGAAGTTGCAATCAA
AATGATAGATAAGAAAGCCATGTACAAAGCAGGAATGGTACAGAGAGTCCAAAATGAGGTGAAAATACAT
TGCCAATTGAAACATCCTTCTATCTTGGAGCTTTATAACTATTTTGAAGATAGCAATTATGTGTATCTGG
TATTAGAAATGTGCCATAATGGAGAAATGAACAGGTATCTAAAGAATAGAGTGAAACCCTTCTCAGAAAA
TGAAGCTCGACACTTCATGCACCAGATCATCACAGGGATGTTGTATCTTCATTCTCATGGTATACTACAC
CGGGACCTCACACTTTCTAACCTCCTACTGACTCGTAATATGAACATCAAGATTGCTGCTTTTGGGCTGG
CAACTCAACTGAAAATGCCACATGAAAAGCACTATACATTATGTGGAACTCCTAACTACATTTCACCAGA
AATTGCCACTCGAAGTGCACATGGCCTTGAATCTGATGTTTGGTCCCTGGGCTGTATGTTTTATACATTA
CTTATCGGGAGACCACCCTTCGACACTGACACAGTCAAGAACACATTAAATAAAGTAGTATTGGCAGATT
ATGAAATGCCATCTTTTTTGTCAATAGAGGCCAAGGACCTTATTCACCAGTTACTTCGTAGAAATCCAGC
AGATCGTTTAAGTCTGTCTTCAGTATTGGACCATCCTTTTATGTCCCGAAATTCTTCAACAAAAAGTAAA
GATTTAGGAACTGTGGAAGACTCAATTGATAGTGGGCATGCCACAATTTCTACTGCAATTACAGCTTCTT
CCAGTACCAGTATAAGTGGTAGTTTATTTGACAAAAGAAGACTTTTGATTGGTCAGCCACTCCCAAATAA
AATGACTGTATTTCCAAAGAATAAAAGTTCAACTGATTTTTCTTCTTCAGGAGATGGAAACAGTTTTTAT
ACTCAGTGGGGAAATCAAGAAACCAGTAATAGTGGAAGGGGAAGAGTAATTCAAGATGCAGAAGAAAGGC
CACATTCTCGATACCTTCGTAGAGCTTATTCCTCTGATAGATCTGGCACTTCTAATAGTCAGTCTCAAGC
AAAAACATATACAATGGAACGATGTCACTCAGCAGAAATGCTTTCAGTGTCCAAAAGATCAGGAGGAGGT
GAAAATGAAGAGAGGTACTCACCCACAGACAACAATGCCAACATTTTTAACTTCTTTAAAGAAAAGACAT
CCAGTAGTTCTGGATCTTTTGAAAGACCTGATAACAATCAAGCACTCTCCAATCATCTTTGTCCAGGAAA
AACTCCTTTTCCATTTGCAGACCCGACACCTCAGACTGAAACCGTACAACAGTGGTTTGGGAATCTGCAA
ATAAATGCTCATTTAAGAAAAACTACTGAATATGACAGCATCAGCCCAAACCGGGACTTCCAGGGCCATC
CAGATTTGCAGAAGGACACATCAAAAAATGCCTGGACTGATACAAAAGTCAAAAAGAACTCTGATGCTTC
TGATAATGCACATTCTGTAAAACAGCAAAATACCATGAAATATATGACTGCACTTCACAGTAAACCTGAG
ATAATCCAACAAGAATGTGTTTTTGGCTCAGATCCTCTTTCTGAACAGAGCAAGACTAGGGGTATGGAGC
CACCATGGGGTTATCAGAATCGTACATTAAGAAGCATTACATCTCCGTTGGTTGCTCACAGGTTAAAACC
AATCAGACAGAAAACCAAAAAGGCTGTGGTGAGCATACTTGATTCAGAGGAGGTGTGTGTGGAGCTTGTA
AAGGAGTATGCATCTCAAGAATATGTGAAAGAAGTTCTTCAGATATCTAGTGATGGAAATACGATCACTA
TTTATTATCCAAATGGTGGTAGAGGTTTTCCTCTTGCTGATAGACCACCCTCACCTACTGACAACATCAG
TAGGTACAGCTTTGACAATTTACCAGAAAAATACTGGCGAAAATATCAATATGCTTCCAGGTTTGTACAG
CTTGTAAGATCTAAATCTCCCAAAATCACTTATTTTACAAGATATGCTAAATGCATTTTGATGGAGAATT
CTCCTGGTGCTGATTTTGAGGTTTGGTTTTATGATGGGGTAAAAATACACAAAACAGAAGATTTCATTCA
GGTGATTGAAAAGACAGGGAAGTCTTACACTTTAAAAAGTGAAAGTGAAGTTAATAGCTTGAAAGAGGAG
ATAAAAATGTATATGGACCATGCTAATGAGGGTCATCGTATTTGTTTAGCACTGGAATCCATAATATCAG
AAGAGGAAAGGAAAACTAGGAGTGCTCCCTTTTTCCCAATAATCATAGGAAGAAAACCTGGTAGTACTAG
TTCACCTAAGGCCTTATCACCTCCTCCTTCTGTGGATTCAAATTACCCAACGAGAGAGAGAGCATCTTTC
AACAGAATGGTCATGCATAGTGCTGCTTCTCCAACACAGGCACCAATCCTTAATCCCTCTATGGTTACAA
ATGAAGGACTTGGTCTTACAACTACAGCTTCTGGAACAGACATCTCTTCTAATAGTCTAAAAGATTGTCT
TCCTAAATCAGCACAACTTTTGAAATCTGTTTTTGTGAAAAATGTTGGTTGGGCTACACAGTTAACTAGT
GGAGCTGTGTGGGTTCAGTTTAATGATGGGTCCCAGTTGGTTGTGCAGGCAGGAGTGTCTTCTATCAGTT
ATACCTCACCAAATGGTCAAACAACTAGGTATGGAGAAAATGAAAAATTACCAGACTACATCAAACAGAA
ATTACAGTGTCTGTCTTCCATCCTTTTGATGTTTTCTAATCCGACTCCTAATTTTCATCCCGGGGCGGAT
CCAATGGTGAGCAAGGGCGAGGAGGATAACATGGCCATCATCAAGGAGTTCATGCGCTTCAAGGTGCACA
TGGAGGGCTCCGTGAACGGCCACGAGTTCGAGATCGAGGGCGAGGGCGAGGGCCGCCCCTACGAGGGCAC
CCAGACCGCCAAGCTGAAGGTGACCAAGGGTGGCCCCCTGCCCTTCGCCTGGGACATCCTGTCCCCTCAG
TTCATGTACGGCTCCAAGGCCTACGTGAAGCACCCCGCCGACATCCCCGACTACTTGAAGCTGTCCTTCC
CCGAGGGCTTCAAGTGGGAGCGCGTGATGAACTTCGAGGACGGCGGCGTGGTGACCGTGACCCAGGACTC
CTCCCTGCAGGACGGCGAGTTCATCTACAAGGTGAAGCTGCGCGGCACCAACTTCCCCTCCGACGGCCCC
GTAATGCAGAAGAAGACCATGGGCTGGGAGGCCTCCTCCGAGCGGATGTACCCCGAGGACGGCGCCCTGA
AGGGCGAGATCAAGCAGAGGCTGAAGCTGAAGGACGGCGGCCACTACGACGCTGAGGTCAAGACCACCTA
CAAGGCCAAGAAGCCCGTGCAGCTGCCCGGCGCCTACAACGTCAACATCAAGTTGGACATCACCTCCCAC
AACGAGGACTACACCATCGTGGAACAGTACGAACGCGCCGAGGGCCGCCACTCCACCGGCGGCATGGACG
AGCTGTACAAGTAAAGCGGCCGCGGGCCCGTTTAAACCCGCTGATCAGCCTCGACTGTGCCTTCTAGTTG
CCAGCCATCTGTTGTTTGCCCCTCCCCCGTGCCTTCCTTGACCCTGGAAGGTGCCACTCCCACTGTCCTT
TCCTAATAAAATGAGGAAATTGCATCGCATTGTCTGAGTAGGTGTCATTCTATTCTGGGGGGTGGGGTGG
GGCAGGACAGCAAGGGGGAGGATTGGGAAGACAATAGCAGGCATGCTGGGGATGCGGTGGGCTCTATGGC
TTCTGAGGCGGAAAGAACCAGCTGGGGCTCTAGGGGGTATCCCC
[124 nt withheld, positions 4945-5068]
C
[91 nt withheld, positions 5070-5160]
AGGGTGATGGTTCACGTACCTAGAAGTTCCTATTCCGAAGTTCCTATTCTCTAGAAAGTATAGGAACTTC
CTTGGCCAAAAAGCCTGAACTCACCGCGACGTCTGTCGAGAAGTTTCTGATCGAAAAGTTCGACAGCGTC
TCCGACCTGATGCAGCTCTCGGAGGGCGAAGAATCTCGTGCTTTCAGCTTCGATGTAGGAGGGCGTGGAT
ATGTCCTGCGGGTAAATAGCTGCGCCGATGGTTTCTACAAAGATCGTTATGTTTATCGGCACTTTGCATC
GGCCGCGCTCCCGATTCCGGAAGTGCTTGACATTGGGGAATTCAGCGAGAGCCTGACCTATTGCATCTCC
CGCCGTGCACAGGGTGTCACGTTGCAAGACCTGCCTGAAACCGAACTGCCCGCTGTTCTGCAGCCGGTCG
CGGAGGCCATGGATGCGATCGCTGCGGCCGATCTTAGCCAGACGAGCGGGTTCGGCCCATTCGGACCGCA
AGGAATCGGTCAATACACTACATGGCGTGATTTCATATGCGCGATTGCTGATCCCCATGTGTATCACTGG
CAAACTGTGATGGACGACACCGTCAGTGCGTCCGTCGCGCAGGCTCTCGATGAGCTGATGCTTTGGGCCG
AGGACTGCCCCGAAGTCCGGCACCTCGTGCACGCGGATTTCGGCTCCAACAATGTCCTGACGGACAATGG
CCGCATAACAGCGGTCATTGACTGGAGCGAGGCGATGTTCGGGGATTCCCAATACGAGGTCGCCAACATC
TTCTTCTGGAGGCCGTGGTTGGCTTGTATGGAGCAGCAGACGCGCTACTTCGAGCGGAGGCATCCGGAGC
TTGCAGGATCGCCGCGGCTCCGGGCGTATATGCTCCGCATTGGTCTTGACCAACTCTATCAGAGCTTGGT
TGACGGCAATTTCGATGATGCAGCTTGGGCGCAGGGTCGATGCGACGCAATCGTCCGATCCGGAGCCGGG
ACTGTCGGGCGTACACAAATCGCCCGCAGAAGCGCGGCCGTCTGGACCGATGGCTGTGTAGAAGTACTCG
CCGATAGTGGAAACCGACGCCCCAGCACTCGTCCGAGGGCAAAGGAATAGCACGTACTACGAGATTTCGA
TTCCACCGCCGCCTTCTATGAAAGGTTGGGCTTCGGAATCGTTTTCCGGGACGCCGGCTGGATGATCCTC
CAGCGCGGGGATCTCATGCTGGAGTTCTTCGCCCACCCCAACTTGTTTATTGCAGCTTATAATGGTTACA
AATAAAGCAATAGCATCACAAATTTCACAAATAAAGCATTTTTTTCACTGCATTCTAGTTGTGGTTTGTC
CAAACTCATCAATGTATCTTATCATGTCTGTATACCGTCGACCTCTAGCTAGAGCTTGGCGTAATCATGG
TCATAGCTGTTTCCTGTGTGAAATTGTTATCCGCTCACAATTCCACACAACATACGAGCCGGAAGCATAA
AGTGTAAAGCCTGGGGTGCCTAATGAGTGAGCTAACTCACATTAATTGCGTTGCGCTCACTGCCCGCTTT
CCAGTCGGGAAACCTGTCGTGCCAGCTGCATTAATGAATCGGCCAACGCGCGGGGAGAGGCGGTTTGCGT
ATTGGGCGCTCTTCCGCTTCCTCGCTCACTGACTCGCTGCGCTCGGTCGTTCGGCTGCGGCGAGCGGTAT
CAGCTCACTCAAAGGCGGTAATACGGTTATCCACAGAATCAGGGGATAACGCAGGAAAGAACATGTGAGC
AAAAGGCCAGCAAAAGGCCAGGAACCGTAAAAAGGCCGCGTTGCTGGCGTTTTTCCATAGGCTCCGCCCC
CCTGACGAGCATCACAAAAATCGACGCTCAAGTCAGAGGTGGCGAAACCCGACAGGACTATAAAGATACC
AGGCGTTTCCCCCTGGAAGCTCCCTCGTGCGCTCTCCTGTTCCGACCCTGCCGCTTACCGGATACCTGTC
CGCCTTTCTCCCTTCGGGAAGCGTGGCGCTTTCTCATAGCTCACGCTGTAGGTATCTCAGTTCGGTGTAG
GTCGTTCGCTCCAAGCTGGGCTGTGTGCACGAACCCCCCGTTCAGCCCGACCGCTGCGCCTTATCCGGTA
ACTATCGTCTTGAGTCCAACCCGGTAAGACACGACTTATCGCCACTGGCAGCAGCCACTGGTAACAGGAT
TAGCAGAGCGAGGTATGTAGGCGGTGCTACAGAGTTCTTGAAGTGGTGGCCTAACTACGGCTACACTAGA
AGAACAGTATTTGGTATCTGCGCTCTGCTGAAGCCAGTTACCTTCGGAAAAAGAGTTGGTAGCTCTTGAT
CCGGCAAACAAACCACCGCTGGTAGCGGTGGTTTTTTTGTTTGCAAGCAGCAGATTACGCGCAGAAAAAA
AGGATCTCAAGAAGATCCTTTGATCTTTTCTACGGGGTCTGACGCTCAGTGGAACGAAAACTCACGTTAA
GGGATTTTGGTCATGAGATTATCAAAAAGGATCTTCACCTAGATCCTTTTAAATTAAAAATGAAGTTTTA
AATCAATCTAAAGTATATATGAGTAAACTTGGTCTGACAGTTACCAATGCTTAATCAGTGAGGCACCTAT
CTCAGCGATCTGTCTATTTCGTTCATCCATAGTTGCCTGACTCCCCGTCGTGTAGATAACTACGATACGG
GAGGGCTTACCATCTGGCCCCAGTGCTGCAATGATACCGCGAGACCCACGCTCACCGGCTCCAGATTTAT
CAGCAATAAACCAGCCAGCCGGAAGGGCCGAGCGCAGAAGTGGTCCTGCAACTTTATCCGCCTCCATCCA
GTCTATTAATTGTTGCCGGGAAGCTAGAGTAAGTAGTTCGCCAGTTAATAGTTTGCGCAACGTTGTTGCC
ATTGCTACAGGCATCGTGGTGTCACGCTCGTCGTTTGGTATGGCTTCATTCAGCTCCGGTTCCCAACGAT
CAAGGCGAGTTACATGATCCCCCATGTTGTGCAAAAAAGCGGTTAGCTCCTTCGGTCCTCCGATCGTTGT
CAGAAGTAAGTTGGCCGCAGTGTTATCACTCATGGTTATGGCAGCACTGCATAATTCTCTTACTGTCATG
CCATCCGTAAGATGCTTTTCTGTGACTGGTGAGTACTCAACCAAGTCATTCTGAGAATAGTGTATGCGGC
GACCGAGTTGCTCTTGCCCGGCGTCAATACGGGATAATACCGCGCCACATAGCAGAACTTTAAAAGTGCT
CATCATTGGAAAACGTTCTTCGGGGCGAAAACTCTCAAGGATCTTACCGCTGTTGAGATCCAGTTCGATG
TAACCCACTCGTGCACCCAACTGATCTTCAGCATCTTTTACTTTCACCAGCGTTTCTGGGTGAGCAAAAA
CAGGAAGGCAAAATGCCGCAAAAAAGGGAATAAGGGCGACACGGAAATGTTGAATACTCATACTCTTCCT
TTTTCAATATTATTGAAGCATTTATCAGGGTTATTGTCTCATGAGCGGATACATATTTGAATGTATTTAG
AAAAATAAACAAATAGGGGTTCCGCGCACATTTCCCCGAAAAGTGCCACCTGACGTC
Features (pLannotate 1.2.2; 22 found; start..end, strand, type, name):
     28..80      -  misc_feature   bom (fragment): basis of mobility region from pBR322
    235..614     +  enhancer       CMV enhancer: human cytomegalovirus immediate early enhancer
    615..818     +  promoter       CMV promoter: human cytomegalovirus (CMV) immediate early promoter
    820..839     +  promoter       PLtetO-1 promoter (fragment): modified phage lambda PL promoter with tet operator sites (Lutz and Bujard, 1997)
    841..860     +  promoter       PLtetO-1 promoter (fragment): modified phage lambda PL promoter with tet operator sites (Lutz and Bujard, 1997)
    868..901     +  promoter       TRE3GV promoter (fragment): 3rd-generation Tet-responsive promoter that can be activated by binding of Tet-On® 3G, optimized for retroviral and lentiviral vectors
    999..3908    +  CDS            PLK4: PLK4_HUMAN - Also known as SAK, STK18. Experimental evidence at protein level: Swiss-Prot protein existence level 1. Serine/threonine-protein kinase that plays a central role in centriole duplication. Able to trigger procentriole formation on the surface of the parental centriole cylinder, leading to the recruitment of centriole biogenesis proteins such as SASS6, CENPJ/CPAP, CCP110, CEP135 and gamma-tubulin. When overexpressed, it is able to induce centrosome amplification through the simultaneous generation of multiple procentrioles adjoining each parental centriole during S phase. Phosphoryl
   3924..4631    +  CDS            mCherry: mCherry is a basic (constitutively fluorescent) red fluorescent protein published in 2004, derived from Discosoma sp.. It is reported to be a very rapidly-maturing monomer with low acid sensitivity.
   4675..4899    +  polyA_signal   bGH poly(A) signal: bovine growth hormone polyadenylation signal
   4903..4924    +  promoter       SV40 promoter (fragment): SV40 enhancer and early promoter
   4945..5178    +  rep_origin     f1 ori (fragment) (sequence partly withheld): f1 bacteriophage origin of replication; arrow indicates direction of (+) strand synthesis
   5183..5230    +  protein_bind   FRT: FLP-mediated recombination occurs in the 8-bp core sequence TCTAGAAA (Turan and Bode, 2011). FLP recombinase from the Saccharomyces cerevisiae 2μ plasmid
   5238..6260    +  CDS            HygR: aminoglycoside phosphotransferase from E. coli; aph(4)-Ia; confers resistance to hygromycin
   6270..6395    +  CDS            ble (fragment): BLE_KLEPN - Experimental evidence at protein level: Swiss-Prot protein existence level 1. Binding protein with a strong affinity to the bleomycin family of antibiotics. Binds to CL990; an antimitotic-antibiotic compound. From Klebsiella pneumoniae.
   6390..6511    +  polyA_signal   SV40 poly(A) signal: SV40 polyadenylation signal
   6584..6600    -  protein_bind   lac operator: The lac repressor binds to the lac operator to inhibit transcription in E. coli. This inhibition can be relieved by adding lactose or isopropyl-β-D-thiogalactopyranoside (IPTG). lac repressor encoded by lacI
   6608..6638    -  promoter       lac promoter: promoter for the E. coli lac operon
   6653..6674    -  protein_bind   CAP binding site: CAP binding activates transcription in the presence of cAMP. E. coli catabolite activator protein
   6687..6779    -  CDS            lacI (fragment): lac repressor; lacI; The lac repressor binds to the lac operator to inhibit transcription in E. coli. This inhibition can be relieved by adding lactose or isopropyl-β-D-thiogalactopyranoside (IPTG).
   6962..7550    -  rep_origin     ori: high-copy-number ColE1/pMB1/pBR322/pUC origin of replication
   7721..8581    -  CDS            AmpR: β-lactamase; bla; confers resistance to ampicillin, carbenicillin, and related antibiotics
   8582..8686    -  promoter       AmpR promoter: bla
