[The description below was written by a language model from this plasmid's Addgene catalogue record and pLannotate feature annotations shown in this document.]
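Description:
pcDNA5 FRT/TO Plk4 KD-mCherry is an 8.7 kb mammalian expression plasmid built on the pcDNA5 FRT/TO backbone, carrying human Polo-like kinase 4 (PLK4, also called SAK or STK18) with a D154A substitution that renders the kinase catalytically dead. It is maintained in E. coli through a high-copy ColE1/pUC-type origin and an ampicillin resistance gene driven by its own bla promoter. The short f1 ori, SV40 promoter, ble, lacI and lac promoter/operator matches in the annotation are backbone remnants and have no evident role in the expression design.

The 2.9 kb PLK4 coding sequence is fused in frame at its C terminus to the monomeric red fluorescent protein mCherry and terminated by the bovine growth hormone polyadenylation signal. Transcription comes from the CMV immediate-early enhancer/promoter, immediately followed by two short tet operator matches (annotated as PLtetO-1 and TRE fragments). This is the "TO" arrangement, in which expression is repressed in cells producing the Tet repressor and induced by tetracycline or doxycycline, while remaining constitutive in cells that lack the repressor. Downstream lies an FRT site directly adjoining a hygromycin resistance gene with an SV40 poly(A) signal and no annotated promoter immediately upstream of it. Flp-mediated recombination into a genomic FRT landing site in a suitable host line places this marker under a resident promoter, so hygromycin selection recovers isogenic, single-copy integrants.

The construct is intended for transient or stable, inducible expression of fluorescently trackable kinase-dead Plk4. It suits studies of centriole duplication and Plk4 activation, for instance as an inactive comparator to the wild-type kinase.
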