Addgene plasmid #80270: pcDNA5 FRT/TO Plk4 KD-mCherry
Purpose: mammalian expression plasmid for kinase dead Plk4
Depositing lab: Andrew Holland. Depositing organization: Johns Hopkins University and School of Medicine. Publication: Binding of STIL to Plk4 activates kinase activity to promote centriole assembly. Moyer TC, Clutario KM, Lambrus BG, Daggubati V, Holland AJ. J Cell Biol. 2015 Jun 22;209(6):863-78. doi: 10.1083/jcb.201502088. PubMed 26101219.
Backbone
  Vector backbone: pcDNA5 FRT/TO
  Backbone size w/o insert (bp): 5807
  Total vector size (bp): 8717
  Vector type: Mammalian Expression
  Selectable markers: Hygromycin
Growth in bacteria
  Bacterial resistance: Ampicillin, 100 μg/mL
  Growth temperature: 37°C
  Growth strain: DH5alpha
  Copy number: High Copy
Gene/Insert
  Gene/Insert name: Plk4 (alt name: Polo like kinase 4)
  Species: H. sapiens (human)
  Insert size (bp): 2910
  Mutation: D154A kinase dead
  Entrez Gene: PLK4 (a.k.a. MCCRP2, SAK, STK18)
  Promoter: CMV
  Tag / fusion protein: mCherry (C terminal on backbone)
  Cloning method: Unknown
  Sequencing primers: 5′ LNCX; 3′ BGH-rev
Terms and licenses: Academic/Nonprofit Terms; Industry Terms: Not Available to Industry
How to cite: pcDNA5 FRT/TO Plk4 KD-mCherry was a gift from Andrew Holland (Addgene plasmid # 80270 ; http://n2t.net/addgene:80270 ; RRID:Addgene_80270)
