>Addgene plasmid #80270 | pcDNA5 FRT/TO Plk4 KD-mCherry | addgene partial sequence | sequence record 153844 | mCherry-F 5'-ccccgtaatgcagaagaaga-3'
TACCCCGAGGACGGCGCCCTGAAGGGCGAGATCAAGCAGAGGCTGAAGCTGAAGGACGGCGGCCACTACG
ACGCTGAGGTCAAGACCACCTACAAGGCCAAGAAGCCCGTGCAGCTGCCCGGCGCCTACAACGTCAACAT
CAAGTTGGACATCACCTCCCACAACGAGGACTACACCATCGTGGAACAGTACGAACGCGCCGAGGGCCGC
CACTCCACCGGCGGCATGGACGAGCTGTACAAGTAAAGCGGCCGCGGGCCCGTTTAAACCCGCTGATCAG
CCTCGACTGTGCCTTCTAGTTGCCAGCCATCTGTTGTTTGCCCCTCCCCCGTGCCTTCCTTGACCCTGGA
AGGTGCCACTCCCACTGTCCTTTCCTAATAAAATGAGGAAATTGCATCGCATTGTCTGAGTAGGTGTCAT
TCTATTCTGGGGGGTGGGGTGGGGCAGGACAGCAAGGGGGAGGATTGGGAAGACAATAGCAGGCATGCTG
GGGATGCGGTGGGCTCTATGGCTTCTGAGGCGGAAAGAACCAGCTGGGGCTCTAGGGGGTATCCCC
[124 nt withheld, positions 557-680]
C
[91 nt withheld, positions 682-772]
AGGGTGATGGTTCACGTACCTAGAAGTTCCTATTCCGAAGTTCCTATTCTCTAGAAAGTATAGGAACTTC
CTTGGCCAAAAAGCCTGAACTCACCGCGACGTCTGTCGAGAAGTTTCTGATC
