>Addgene plasmid #80270 | pcDNA5 FRT/TO Plk4 KD-mCherry | addgene partial sequence | sequence record 153845 | BGH-rev 5'-TAGAAGGCACAGTCGAGG-3'
CGCTTTACTTGTACAGCTCGTCCATGCCGCCGGTGGAGTGGCGGCCCTCGGCGCGTTCGTACTGTTCCAC
GATGGTGTAGTCCTCGTTGTGGGAGGTGATGTCCAACTTGATGTTGACGTTGTAGGCGCCGGGCAGCTGC
ACGGGCTTCTTGGCCTTGTAGGTGGTCTTGACCTCAGCGTCGTAGTGGCCGCCGTCCTTCAGCTTCAGCC
TCTGCTTGATCTCGCCCTTCAGGGCGCCGTCCTCGGGGTACATCCGCTCGGAGGAGGCCTCCCAGCCCAT
GGTCTTCTTCTGCATTACGGGGCCGTCGGAGGGGAAGTTGGTGCCGCGCAGCTTCACCTTGTAGATGAAC
TCGCCGTCCTGCAGGGAGGAGTCCTGGGTCACGGTCACCACGCCGCCGTCCTCGAAGTTCATCACGCGCT
CCCACTTGAAGCCCTCGGGGAAGGACAGCTTCAAGTAGTCGGGGATGTCGGCGGGGTGCTTCACGTAGGC
CTTGGAGCCGTACATGAACTGAGGGGACAGGATGTCCCAGGCGAAGGGCAGGGGGCCACCCTTGGTCACC
TTCAGCTTGGCGGTCTGGGTGCCCTCGTAGGGGCGGCCCTCGCCCTCGCCCTCGATCTCGAACTCGTGGC
CGTTCACGGAGCCCTCCATGTGCACCTTGAAGCGCATGAACTCCTTGATGATGGCCATGTTATCCTCCTC
GCCCTTGCTCACCATTGGATCCGCCCCGGGATGAAAATTAGGAGTCGGATTAGAAAACATCAAAAGGATG
GAAGACAGACACTGTAATTTCTGTTTGATGTAGTCTGGTAATTTTTCATTTTCTCCATACCTAGTTGTTT
GACCATT
