>Addgene plasmid #80270 | pcDNA5 FRT/TO Plk4 KD-mCherry | addgene partial sequence | sequence record 155770 | LNCX 5'-AGCTCGTTTAGTGAACCGTCAGATC-3'
ACCGATCCAGCCTCCGGACTCTAGCGTTTAAACTTAAGCTTACCGGTGCCGCCACCATGGCGACCTGCAT
CGGGGAGAAGATCGAGGATTTTAAAGTTGGAAATCTGCTTGGTAAAGGATCATTTGCTGGTGTCTACAGA
GCTGAGTCCATTCACACTGGTTTGGAAGTTGCAATCAAAATGATAGATAAGAAAGCCATGTACAAAGCAG
GAATGGTACAGAGAGTCCAAAATGAGGTGAAAATACATTGCCAATTGAAACATCCTTCTATCTTGGAGCT
TTATAACTATTTTGAAGATAGCAATTATGTGTATCTGGTATTAGAAATGTGCCATAATGGAGAAATGAAC
AGGTATCTAAAGAATAGAGTGAAACCCTTCTCAGAAAATGAAGCTCGACACTTCATGCACCAGATCATCA
CAGGGATGTTGTATCTTCATTCTCATGGTATACTACACCGGGACCTCACACTTTCTAACCTCCTACTGAC
TCGTAATATGAACATCAAGATTGCTGCTTTTGGGCTGGCAACTCAACTGAAAATGCCACATGAAAAGCAC
TATACATTATGTGGAACTCCTAACTACATTTCACCAGAAATTGCCACTCGAAGTGCACATGGCCTTGAAT
CTGATGTTTGGTCCCTGGGCTGTATGTTTTATACA
