>Addgene plasmid #80270 | pcDNA5 FRT/TO Plk4 KD-mCherry | addgene partial sequence | sequence record 156331 | hPLK4int-F 5'-ACTTCGTAGAAATCCAGCAG-3'
CATCCTTTTATGTCCCGAAATTCTTCAACAAAAAGTAAAGATTTAGGAACTGTGGAAGACTCAATTGATA
GTGGGCATGCCACAATTTCTACTGCAATTACAGCTTCTTCCAGTACCAGTATAAGTGGTAGTTTATTTGA
CAAAAGAAGACTTTTGATTGGTCAGCCACTCCCAAATAAAATGACTGTATTTCCAAAGAATAAAAGTTCA
ACTGATTTTTCTTCTTCAGGAGATGGAAACAGTTTTTATACTCAGTGGGGAAATCAAGAAACCAGTAATA
GTGGAAGGGGAAGAGTAATTCAAGATGCAGAAGAAAGGCCACATTCTCGATACCTTCGTAGAGCTTATTC
CTCTGATAGATCTGGCACTTCTAATAGTCAGTCTCAAGCAAAAACATATACAATGGAACGATGTCACTCA
GCAGAAATGCTTTCAGTGTCCAAAAGATCAGGAGGAGGTGAAAATGAAGAGAGGTACTCACCCACAGACA
ACAATGCCAACATTTTTAACTTCTTTAAAGAAAAGACATCCAGTAGTTCTGGATCTTTTGAAAGACCTGA
TAACAATCAAGCACTCTCCAATCATCTTTGTCCAGGAAAAACTCCTTTTCCATTTGCAGACCCGACACCT
CAGACTGAAACCGTACAACAGTGGTTTGGGAATCTGCAAATAAATGCTCATTTAAGAAAAACTACTGAAT
ATGACAGCATCAGCCCAAACCGGGACTTCCAGGGCCATCCAGATTTGCAGAAGGACACATCAAAAAATGC
CTGGACTGATACAAAAGTCAAAAAGAACTCTGATGCTTCTGATAATGCACATTCTGTAAAACAGCAAAAT
ACCATGAAATATATGACTGCACTTCACAGTAAACCTGAGATAATCCAACAAGAATGTGTTTTTGGCTCAG
ATCCTCTTTCTGAACAGAGCAAGACTAGGGGTATGGAGCC
